Addgene plasmid #152760: pGBW-m4134475
Purpose: Mammalian expression plasmid for SARS-CoV-2 3'-to-5' exonuclease
Depositing lab: Ginkgo Bioworks & Benjie Chen. Depositing organization: Ginkgo Bioworks.
Backbone
  Vector backbone: pTwist_CMV_Puro_6
  Backbone size w/o insert (bp): 6080
  Vector type: Mammalian Expression
  Selectable markers: Puromycin
Growth in bacteria
  Bacterial resistance: Ampicillin, 100 μg/mL
  Growth temperature: 37°C
  Growth strain: DH5alpha
  Copy number: High Copy
Gene/Insert
  Gene/Insert name: SARS-CoV-2 3'-to-5' exonuclease
  Species: Severe acute respiratory syndrome coronavirus 2
  Insert size (bp): 1574
  Mutation: wt
  Entrez Gene: ORF1ab (a.k.a. GU280_gp01)
  Promoter: CMV
  Tag / fusion protein: Cleavable TEV;TRX (C terminal on backbone)
  Cloning method: Unknown
Resource information
  A portion of this plasmid was derived from a plasmid made by: GinkgoBioworks
Depositor comments: NCBI reference sequence: YP_009725309.1
How to cite: pGBW-m4134475 was a gift from Ginkgo Bioworks & Benjie Chen (Addgene plasmid # 152760 ; http://n2t.net/addgene:152760 ; RRID:Addgene_152760)
