[The description below was written by a language model from this plasmid's Addgene catalogue record and pLannotate feature annotations shown in this document.]
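Description:
pGBW-m4134475 is a mammalian expression plasmid built on the pTwist_CMV_Puro_6 backbone for producing the wild-type SARS-CoV-2 3'-to-5' exonuclease, a mature product of the ORF1ab replicase polyprotein. The annotated sequence is about 8.1 kb. It is propagated in E. coli through a high-copy ColE1/pUC-type origin and selected with ampicillin via a full-length β-lactamase gene. A short additional bla fragment near the origin appears to be a backbone remnant.

The viral coding sequence, roughly 1.6 kb, spans the numbering origin of the circular map and matches a fragment of the SARS-CoV-2 replicase polyprotein. The annotation tool's descriptive text for this hit refers to the 2'-O-methyltransferase activity of the polyprotein entry as a whole, not to the exonuclease segment named in the catalogue. Expression is driven by the CMV immediate-early enhancer and promoter elements immediately upstream. Directly downstream and on the same strand lie E. coli thioredoxin (trxA) and a 6xHis tag, consistent with the recorded C-terminal, TEV-cleavable TRX fusion. The TEV site itself is not separately annotated. Thioredoxin is commonly used to aid solubility, and the histidine tag allows metal-affinity purification. An SV40 polyadenylation signal follows the fusion, though it is annotated on the opposite strand.

A separate cassette places puromycin N-acetyltransferase under the human ubiquitin C promoter with a synthetic poly(A) signal, allowing puromycin selection of transfected mammalian cells. β-globin insulator elements, T7 and rrnG terminators, and an additional synthetic poly(A) signal flank the units, presumably to limit transcriptional read-through between them. The construct suits expression, and potentially purification, of this viral enzyme in mammalian cells.
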