Features (pLannotate 1.2.2; 21 found; start..end, strand, type, name):
   1604..1930    +  CDS            trxA: THIO_ECO57 - Experimental evidence at protein level: Swiss-Prot protein existence level 1. Participates in various redox reactions through the reversible oxidation of its active center dithiol to a disulfide and catalyzes dithiol-disulfide exchange reactions. From Escherichia coli O157:H7.
   1952..1969    +  CDS            6xHis: 6xHis affinity tag
   2046..2167    -  polyA_signal   SV40 poly(A) signal: SV40 polyadenylation signal
   2190..2259    -  CDS            large T antigen (fragment): large T antigen from SV40 (simian virus 40)
   2282..2328    +  terminator     T7 terminator: transcription terminator for bacteriophage T7 RNA polymerase
   2358..2494    +  terminator     rrnG terminator: transcription terminator from the E. coli ribosomal RNA rrnG operon (Albrechtsen et al., 1991)
   2539..2610    +  misc_feature   3' β-globin insulator: insulator downstream of the human β-globin locus (Farrell et al., 2002)
   2836..3424    -  rep_origin     ori: high-copy-number ColE1/pMB1/pBR322/pUC origin of replication
   3596..3660    -  CDS            bla(M) (fragment): β-lactamase lacking the signal sequence; bla(M); allows cytosolic expression of β-lactamase
   3924..5133    +  promoter       UbC promoter: human ubiquitin C promoter
   5137..5734    +  CDS            PuroR (fragment): puromycin N-acetyltransferase; pac from Streptomyces; confers resistance to puromycin
   5763..5811    +  polyA_signal   poly(A) signal: synthetic polyadenylation signal
   6077..6937    +  CDS            AmpR: β-lactamase; bla; confers resistance to ampicillin, carbenicillin, and related antibiotics
   6950..7086    +  terminator     rrnG terminator: transcription terminator from the E. coli ribosomal RNA rrnG operon (Albrechtsen et al., 1991)
   7231..7302    +  misc_feature   5' β-globin insulator: insulator upstream of the human β-globin locus (Farrell et al., 2002)
   7307..7353    -  terminator     T7 terminator: transcription terminator for bacteriophage T7 RNA polymerase
   7371..7419    -  polyA_signal   poly(A) signal: synthetic polyadenylation signal
   7500..7803    +  enhancer       CMV enhancer: human cytomegalovirus immediate early enhancer
   7876..7893    -  promoter       CMV promoter (fragment): human cytomegalovirus (CMV) immediate early promoter
   7956..8007    +  promoter       CMVd2 promoter: truncated human cytomegalovirus (CMV) immediate early promoter that yields moderately reduced expression relative to the full-length promoter
   8076..1591    +  CDS            rep (fragment) (across the origin): R1AB_SARS2 - Experimental evidence at protein level: Swiss-Prot protein existence level 1. [2'-O-methyltransferase]: Methyltransferase that mediates mRNA cap 2'-O-ribose methylation to the 5'-cap structure of viral mRNAs. N7-methyl guanosine cap is a prerequisite for binding of nsp16. Therefore plays an essential role in viral mRNAs cap methylation which is essential to evade immune system. From Severe acute respiratory syndrome coronavirus 2 (2019-nCoV) (SARS-CoV-2).
>Addgene plasmid #152760 | pGBW-m4134475 | depositor full sequence | sequence record 295772 | Full Sequence
CACCATGGAAAATGTAACAGGACTCTTTAAAGATTGTAGTAAGGTAATCACTGGGTTACATCCTACACAG
GCACCTACACACCTCAGTGTTGACACTAAATTCAAAACTGAAGGTTTATGTGTTGACATACCTGGCATAC
CTAAGGACATGACCTATAGAAGACTCATCTCTATGATGGGTTTTAAAATGAATTATCAAGTTAATGGTTA
CCCTAACATGTTTATCACCCGCGAAGAAGCTATAAGACATGTACGTGCATGGATTGGCTTCGATGTCGAG
GGGTGTCATGCTACTAGAGAAGCTGTTGGTACCAATTTACCTTTACAGCTAGGTTTTTCTACAGGTGTTA
ACCTAGTTGCTGTACCTACAGGTTATGTTGATACACCTAATAATACAGATTTTTCCAGAGTTAGTGCTAA
ACCACCGCCTGGAGATCAATTTAAACACCTCATACCACTTATGTACAAAGGACTTCCTTGGAATGTAGTG
CGTATAAAGATTGTACAAATGTTAAGTGACACACTTAAAAATCTCTCTGACAGAGTCGTATTTGTCTTAT
GGGCACATGGCTTTGAGTTGACATCTATGAAGTATTTTGTGAAAATAGGACCTGAGCGCACCTGTTGTCT
ATGTGATAGACGTGCCACATGCTTTTCCACTGCTTCAGACACTTATGCCTGTTGGCATCATTCTATTGGA
TTTGATTACGTCTATAATCCGTTTATGATTGATGTTCAACAATGGGGTTTTACAGGTAACCTACAAAGCA
ACCATGATCTGTATTGTCAAGTCCATGGTAATGCACATGTAGCTAGTTGTGATGCAATCATGACTAGGTG
TCTAGCTGTCCACGAGTGCTTTGTTAAGCGTGTTGACTGGACTATTGAATATCCTATAATTGGTGATGAA
CTGAAGATTAATGCGGCTTGTAGAAAGGTTCAACACATGGTTGTTAAAGCTGCATTATTAGCAGACAAAT
TCCCAGTTCTTCACGACATTGGTAACCCTAAAGCTATTAAGTGTGTACCTCAAGCTGATGTAGAATGGAA
GTTCTATGATGCACAGCCTTGTAGTGACAAAGCTTATAAAATAGAAGAATTATTCTATTCTTATGCCACA
CATTCTGACAAATTCACAGATGGTGTATGCCTATTTTGGAATTGCAATGTCGATAGATATCCTGCTAATT
CCATTGTTTGTAGATTTGACACTAGAGTGCTATCTAACCTTAACTTGCCTGGTTGTGATGGTGGCAGTTT
GTATGTAAATAAACATGCATTCCACACACCAGCTTTTGATAAAAGTGCTTTTGTTAATTTAAAACAATTA
CCATTTTTCTATTACTCTGACAGTCCATGTGAGTCTCATGGAAAACAAGTAGTGTCAGATATAGATTATG
TACCACTAAAGTCTGCTACGTGTATAACACGTTGCAATTTAGGTGGTGCTGTCTGTAGACATCATGCTAA
TGAGTACAGATTGTATCTCGATGCTTATAACATGATGATCTCAGCTGGCTTTAGCTTGTGGGTTTACAAA
CAATTTGATACTTATAACCTCTGGAACACTTTTACAAGACTTGAAAACCTTTACTTTCAGTCGATGAGTG
ACAAAATCATTCATCTAACCGATGACTCCTTTGATACAGACGTGTTGAAGGCCGATGGTGCGATACTGGT
AGATTTCTGGGCTGAATGGTGTGGCCCGTGCAAGATGATCGCACCCATTCTGGACGAGATCGCCGACGAG
TATCAAGGAAAATTAACTGTCGCTAAGCTTAATATAGATCAGAACCCAGGGACGGCACCTAAATACGGCA
TCAGGGGAATACCTACCCTCCTGCTCTTTAAGAATGGGGAAGTTGCCGCGACAAAAGTGGGAGCCCTGTC
TAAGGGCCAGCTAAAAGAGTTCTTGGACGCTAACCTGGCAGGTTCAGGCTCGGGGCACATGCACCATCAC
CATCACCATAGCAGCGGGCTCGTGCCACGCGGCTAAGCTAGCTTGACTGACTGAGATACAGCGTACCTTC
AGCTCACAGACATGATAAGATACATTGATGAGTTTGGACAAACCACAACTAGAATGCAGTGAAAAAAATG
CTTTATTTGTGAAATTTGTGATGCTATTGCTTTATTTGTAACCATTATAAGCTGCAATAAACAAGTTAAC
AACAACAATTGCATTCATTTTATGTTTCAGGTTCAGGGGGAGGTGTGGGAGGTTTTTTAAAGCAAGTAAA
ACCTCTACAAATGTGGTATTGGCCCATCTCTATCGGTATCGTAGCATAACCCCTTGGGGCCTCTAAACGG
GTCTTGAGGGGTTTTTTGTGCCCCTCGGGCCGGATTGCTATCTACCGGCATTGGCGCAGAAAAAAATGCC
TGATGCGACGCTGCGCGTCTTATACTCCCACATATGCCAGATTCAGCAACGGATACGGCTTCCCCAACTT
GCCCACTTCCATACGTGTCCTCCTTACCAGAAATTTATCCTTAAGGTCGTCAGCTATCCTGCAGGCGATC
TCTCGATTTCGATCAAGACATTCCTTTAATGGTCTTTTCTGGACACCACTAGGGGTCAGAAGTAGTTCAT
CAAACTTTCTTCCCTCCCTAATCTCATTGGTTACCTTGGGCTATCGAAACTTAATTAACCAGTCAAGTCA
GCTACTTGGCGAGATCGACTTGTCTGGGTTTCGACTACGCTCAGAATTGCGTCAGTCAAGTTCGATCTGG
TCCTTGCTATTGCACCCGTTCTCCGATTACGAGTTTCATTTAAATCATGTGAGCAAAAGGCCAGCAAAAG
GCCAGGAACCGTAAAAAGGCCGCGTTGCTGGCGTTTTTCCATAGGCTCCGCCCCCCTGACGAGCATCACA
AAAATCGACGCTCAAGTCAGAGGTGGCGAAACCCGACAGGACTATAAAGATACCAGGCGTTTCCCCCTGG
AAGCTCCCTCGTGCGCTCTCCTGTTCCGACCCTGCCGCTTACCGGATACCTGTCCGCCTTTCTCCCTTCG
GGAAGCGTGGCGCTTTCTCATAGCTCACGCTGTAGGTATCTCAGTTCGGTGTAGGTCGTTCGCTCCAAGC
TGGGCTGTGTGCACGAACCCCCCGTTCAGCCCGACCGCTGCGCCTTATCCGGTAACTATCGTCTTGAGTC
CAACCCGGTAAGACACGACTTATCGCCACTGGCAGCAGCCACTGGTAACAGGATTAGCAGAGCGAGGTAT
GTAGGCGGTGCTACAGAGTTCTTGAAGTGGTGGCCTAACTACGGCTACACTAGAAGAACAGTATTTGGTA
TCTGCGCTCTGCTGAAGCCAGTTACCTTCGGAAAAAGAGTTGGTAGCTCTTGATCCGGCAAACAAACCAC
CGCTGGTAGCGGTGGTTTTTTTGTTTGCAAGCAGCAGATTACGCGCAGAAAAAAAGGATCTCAAGAAGAT
CCTTTGATCTTTTCTACGGGGTCTGACGCTCAGTGGAACGAAAACTCACGTTAAGGGATTTTGGTCATGA
GATTATCAAAAAGGATCTTCACCTAGATCCTTTTAAATTAAAAATGAAGTTTTAAATCAATCTAAAGTAT
ATATGAGTAAACTTGGTCTGACAGTTACCAATGCTTAATCAGTGAGGCACCTATCTCAGCGATCTGTCTA
TTTCGTTCATCCATAGTTGCATTTAAATTTCCGAACTCTCCAAGGCCCTCGTCGGAAAATCTTCAAACCT
TTCGTCCGATCCATCTTGCAGGCTACCTCTCGAACGAACTATCGCAAGTCTCTTGGCCGGCCTTGCGCCT
TGGCTATTGCTTGGCAGCGCCTATCGCCAGGTATTACTCCAATCCCGAATATCCGAGATCGGGATCACCC
GAGAGAAGTTCAACCTACATCCTCAATCCCGATCTATCCGAGATCCGAGGAATATCGAAATCGGGGCGCG
CCTGGCCTCCGCGCCGGGTTTTGGCGCCTCCCGCGGGCGCCCCCCTCGTCACGGCGAGCGCTGCCACGTC
AGACGAAGGGCGCAGGAGCGTCCTGATCCTTCCGCCCGGACGCTCAGGACAGCGGCCCGCTGCTCATAAG
ACTCGGCCTTAGAACCCCAGTATCAGCAGAAGGACATTTTAGGACGGGACTTGGGTGACTCTAGGGCACT
GGTTTTCTTTCCAGAGAGCGGAACAGGCGAGGAAAAGTAGTCCCTTCTCGGCGATTCTGCGGAGGGATCT
CCGTGGGGCGGTGAACGCCGATGATTATATAAGGACGCGCCGGGTGTGGCACAGCTAGTTCCGTCGCAGC
CGGGATTTGGGTCGCGGTTCTTGTTTGTGGATCGCTGTGATCGTCACTTGGTGAGTAGCGGGCTGCTGGG
CTGGCCGGGGCTTTCGTGGCCGCCGGGCCGCTCGGTGGGACGGAAGCGTGTGGAGAGACCGCCAAGGGCT
GTAGTCTGGGTCCGCGAGCAAGGTTGCCCTGAACTGGGGGTTGGGGGGAGCGCAGCAAAATGGCGGCTGT
TCCCGAGTCTTGAATGGAAGACGCTTGTGAGGCGGGCTGTGAGGTCGTTGAAACAAGGTGGGGGGCATGG
TGGGCGGCAAGAACCCAAGGTCTTGAGCCCTTCGCTAATGCGGGAAAGCTCTTATTCGGGTGAGATGGGC
TGGGCACCATCTGGGGACCCTGACGTGAAGTTTGTCACTGACTGGAGAACTCGGTTTGTCGTCTGTTGCG
GGGGCGGCAGTTATGGCGGTGCCGTTGGGCAGTGCACCCGTACCTTTGGGAGCGCGCGCCCTCGTCGTGT
CGTGACGTCACCCGTTCTGTTGGCTTATAATGCAGGGTGGGGCCACCTGCCGGTAGGTGTGCGGTAGGCT
TTTCTCCGTCGCAGGACGCAGGGTTCGGGCCTAGGGTAGGCTCTCCTGAATCGACAGGCGCCGGACCTCT
GGTGAGGGGAGGGATAAGTGAGGCGTCAGTTTCTTTGGTCGGTTTTATGTACCTATCTTCTTAAGTAGCT
GAAGCTCCGGTTTTGAACTATGCGCTCGGGGTTGGCGAGTGTGTTTTGTGAAGTTTTTTAGGCACCTTTT
GAAATGTAATCATTTGGGTCAATATGTAATTTTCAGTGTTAGACTTGTAAATTGTCCGCTAAATTCTGGC
CGTTTTTGGCTTTTTTGTTAGACAACATGACCGAGTACAAGCCCACGGTGCGCCTCGCCACCCGCGACGA
CGTCCCCAGGGCCGTACGCACCCTCGCCGCCGCGTTCGCCGACTACCCCGCCACGCGCCACACCGTCGAT
CCGGACCGCCACATCGAGCGGGTCACCGAGCTGCAAGAACTCTTCCTCACGCGCGTCGGGCTCGACATCG
GCAAGGTGTGGGTCGCGGACGACGGCGCCGCGGTGGCGGTCTGGACCACGCCGGAGAGCGTCGAAGCGGG
GGCGGTGTTCGCCGAGATCGGCCCGCGCATGGCCGAGTTGAGCGGTTCCCGGCTGGCCGCGCAGCAACAG
ATGGAGGGCCTCCTGGCGCCGCACCGGCCCAAGGAGCCCGCGTGGTTCCTGGCCACCGTCGGCGTCTCGC
CCGACCACCAGGGCAAGGGTCTGGGCAGCGCCGTCGTGCTCCCCGGAGTGGAGGCCGCCGAGCGCGCCGG
GGTGCCCGCCTTCCTGGAGACCTCCGCGCCCCGCAACCTCCCCTTCTACGAGCGGCTCGGCTTCACCGTC
ACCGCCGACGTCGAGGTGCCCGAAGGACCGCGCACCTGGTGCATGACCCGCAAGCCCGGTGCCTAGGCTA
GTATGTAAGCCTAGTCTTAGATAATAAAATCGCTATCCATCGAAGATGGATGTGTGTTGGTTTTTTGTGT
GTGTAACGCTAGGCGCGCCTGGTGTACCGAGAACGATCCTCTCAGTGCGAGTCTCGACGATCCATATCGT
TGCTTGGCAGTCAGCCAGTCGGAATCCAGCTTGGGACCCAGGAAGTCCAATCGTCAGATATTGTACTCAA
GCCTGGTCACGGCAGCGTACCGATCTGTTTAAACCTAGATATTGATAGTCTGATCGGTCAACGTATAATC
GAGTCCTAGCTTTTGCAAACATCTATCAAGAGACAGGATCAGCAGGAGGCTTTCGCATGAGTATTCAACA
TTTCCGTGTCGCCCTTATTCCCTTTTTTGCGGCATTTTGCCTTCCTGTTTTTGCTCACCCAGAAACGCTG
GTGAAAGTAAAAGATGCTGAAGATCAGTTGGGTGCGCGAGTGGGTTACATCGAACTGGATCTCAACAGCG
GTAAGATCCTTGAGAGTTTTCGCCCCGAAGAACGCTTTCCAATGATGAGCACTTTTAAAGTTCTGCTATG
TGGCGCGGTATTATCCCGTATTGACGCCGGGCAAGAGCAACTCGGTCGCCGCATACACTATTCTCAGAAT
GACTTGGTTGAGTATTCACCAGTCACAGAAAAGCATCTTACGGATGGCATGACAGTAAGAGAATTATGCA
GTGCTGCCATAACCATGAGTGATAACACTGCGGCCAACTTACTTCTGACAACGATTGGAGGACCGAAGGA
GCTAACCGCTTTTTTGCACAACATGGGGGATCATGTAACTCGCCTTGATCGTTGGGAACCGGAGCTGAAT
GAAGCCATACCAAACGACGAGCGTGACACCACGATGCCTGTAGCAATGGCAACAACCTTGCGTAAACTAT
TAACTGGCGAACTACTTACTCTAGCTTCCCGGCAACAGTTGATAGACTGGATGGAGGCGGATAAAGTTGC
AGGACCACTTCTGCGCTCGGCCCTTCCGGCTGGCTGGTTTATTGCTGATAAATCTGGAGCCGGTGAGCGT
GGGTCTCGCGGTATCATTGCAGCACTGGGGCCAGATGGTAAGCCCTCCCGTATCGTAGTTATCTACACGA
CGGGGAGTCAGGCAACTATGGATGAACGAAATAGACAGATCGCTGAGATAGGTGCCTCACTGATTAAGCA
TTGGTAACCGATTCTAGGTGCATTGGCGCAGAAAAAAATGCCTGATGCGACGCTGCGCGTCTTATACTCC
CACATATGCCAGATTCAGCAACGGATACGGCTTCCCCAACTTGCCCACTTCCATACGTGTCCTCCTTACC
AGAAATTTATCCTTAAGATCGTTTAAACTCGACTCTGGCTCTATCGAATCTCCGTCGTTTCGAGCTTACG
CGAACAGCCGTGGCGCTCATTTGCTCGTCGGGCATCGAATCTCGTCAGCTATCGTCAGCTTACCTTTTTG
GCAGCGATCGCGGCTCCCGACATCTTGGACCATTAGCTCCACAGGTATCTTCTTCCCTCTAGTGGTCATA
ACAGCAGCTTCAGCTACCTCTCAATTCAAAAAACCCCTCAAGACCCGTTTAGAGGCCCCAAGGGGTTATG
CTATCAATCGTTGCGTTACACACACAAAAAACCAACACACATCCATCTTCGATGGATAGCGATTTTATTA
TCTAACTGCTGATCGAGTGTAGCCAGATCTAGTAATCAATTACGGGGTCATTAGTTCATAGCCCATATAT
GGAGTTCCGCGTTACATAACTTACGGTAAATGGCCCGCCTGGCTGACCGCCCAACGACCCCCGCCCATTG
ACGTCAATAATGACGTATGTTCCCATAGTAACGCCAATAGGGACTTTCCATTGACGTCAATGGGTGGAGT
ATTTACGGTAAACTGCCCACTTGGCAGTACATCAAGTGTATCATATGCCAAGTACGCCCCCTATTGACGT
CAATGACGGTAAATGGCCCGCCTGGCATTATGCCCAGTACATGACCTTATGGGACTTTCCTACTTGGCAG
TACATCTACGTATTAGTCATCGCTATTACCATGCTGATGCGGTTTTGGCAGTACATCAATGGGCGTGGAT
AGCGGTTTGACTCACGGGGATTTCCAAGTCTCCACCCCATTGACGTCAATGGGAGTTTGTTTTGGCACCA
AAATCAACGGGACTTTCCAAAATGTCGTAACAACTCCGCCCCATTGACGCAAATGGGCGGTAGGCGTGTA
CGGTGGGAGGTCTATATAAGCAGAGCTGGTTTAGTGAACCGTCAGATCAGATCTTTGTCGATCCTACCAT
CCACTCGACACACCCGCCAGCGGCCGC
